Addgene plasmid #51854: TMED4-bio-His
Purpose: Expresses full-length Transmembrane emp24 domain-containing protein 4 precursor ectodomain in mammalian cells. C-terminal rat Cd4d3+4 tag, biotinylation sequence and His tag.
Depositing lab: Gavin Wright. Depositing organization: Wellcome Sanger Institute. Publication: A human platelet receptor protein microarray identifies FcepsilonR1alpha as an activating PEAR1 ligand. Sun Y, Vandenbriele C, Kauskot A, Verhamme P, Hoylaerts MF, Wright GJ. Mol Cell Proteomics. 2015 Feb 23. pii: mcp.M114.046946. 10.1074/mcp.M114.046946 PubMed 25713122.
Backbone
  Vector backbone: pTT3
  Backbone manufacturer: Yves Durocher, NRC
  Backbone size w/o insert (bp): 6618
  Total vector size (bp): 7219
  Modifications to backbone: Rat CD4 d3+4, enzymatic biotinylation sequence, linker and His tag (CD4d3+4-BioLHis).
  Vector type: Mammalian Expression
Growth in bacteria
  Bacterial resistance: Ampicillin, 100 μg/mL
  Growth temperature: 37°C
  Growth strain: Top10
  Copy number: High Copy
Gene/Insert
  Gene/Insert name: TMED4 (alt name: Transmembrane emp24 domain-containing protein 4 precursor)
  Species: H. sapiens (human)
  Insert size (bp): 601
  Entrez Gene: TMED4 (a.k.a. ERS25, GMP25iso, HNLF, p24a3, p24alpha3)
  Promoter: CMV
  Tag / fusion protein: rat CD4 d3+4 (C terminal on backbone); enzymatic biotinylation sequence (C terminal on backbone); His tag (C terminal on backbone)
  Cloning method: Restriction Enzyme; 5′ cloning site NotI (not destroyed); 3′ cloning site AscI (not destroyed)
  Sequencing primers: 5′ CMV-fwd
Resource information
  A portion of this plasmid was derived from a plasmid made by: Insert was chemically synthesised.
Terms and licenses: Academic/Nonprofit Terms; Industry Terms: Not Available to Industry
Depositor comments: Article ref 50
How to cite: TMED4-bio-His was a gift from Gavin Wright (Addgene plasmid # 51854 ; http://n2t.net/addgene:51854 ; RRID:Addgene_51854)
