[The description below was written by a language model from this plasmid's Addgene catalogue record and pLannotate feature annotations shown in this document.]
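Description:
TMED4-bio-His is a mammalian expression plasmid built on the pTT3 backbone for producing a soluble, tagged form of the human TMED4 (transmembrane emp24 domain-containing protein 4) ectodomain. It is maintained in E. coli through a high-copy ColE1/pUC-type origin with ampicillin selection via β-lactamase. The backbone also carries a fragment of the Epstein-Barr virus oriP, which supports episomal maintenance in cells expressing EBNA1 and suits this vector family to high-yield transient transfection. Remnants of lac regulatory elements and other small fragments in the annotation appear to be backbone carry-over rather than functional payload.

Expression is driven by the CMV immediate early enhancer and promoter. These are followed by adenovirus-derived leader and splice sequences and a chimeric intron fragment that typically improve transcript processing, and the unit ends in a rabbit β-globin polyadenylation signal. The chemically synthesised insert of roughly 600 bp sits between retained NotI and AscI sites. A short region just upstream is annotated as a fragment of a mouse immunoglobulin heavy chain signal sequence, although the record does not say whether this or the native TMED4 leader directs secretion. The ectodomain is fused at its C terminus to rat CD4 domains 3 and 4, which the annotation shows reading directly on from TMED4 across the plasmid origin. According to the catalogue, an enzymatic biotinylation sequence, a linker and a His tag follow, though these small elements are not individually annotated.

This tag arrangement allows purification through the His tag, detection through the CD4 domains, and oriented capture on streptavidin after site-specific biotinylation. The associated work used such proteins in a human platelet receptor protein microarray to screen for extracellular receptor–ligand interactions.
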