Features (pLannotate 1.2.2; 19 found; start..end, strand, type, name):
    713..768     +  polyA_signal   β-globin poly(A) signal: rabbit β-globin polyadenylation signal (Gil and Proudfoot, 1987)
   1282..2963    -  rep_origin     oriP (fragment): Epstein-Barr virus oriP replication origin (Yates et al., 2000)
   3090..3194    +  promoter       AmpR promoter: bla
   3195..4055    +  CDS            AmpR: β-lactamase; bla; confers resistance to ampicillin, carbenicillin, and related antibiotics
   4226..4814    +  rep_origin     ori: high-copy-number ColE1/pMB1/pBR322/pUC origin of replication
   4997..5089    +  CDS            lacI (fragment): lac repressor; lacI; The lac repressor binds to the lac operator to inhibit transcription in E. coli. This inhibition can be relieved by adding lactose or isopropyl-β-D-thiogalactopyranoside (IPTG).
   5102..5123    +  protein_bind   CAP binding site: CAP binding activates transcription in the presence of cAMP. E. coli catabolite activator protein
   5138..5168    +  promoter       lac promoter: promoter for the E. coli lac operon
   5176..5192    +  protein_bind   lac operator: The lac repressor binds to the lac operator to inhibit transcription in E. coli. This inhibition can be relieved by adding lactose or isopropyl-β-D-thiogalactopyranoside (IPTG). lac repressor encoded by lacI
   5262..5278    +  promoter       tet promoter (fragment): E. coli promoter for tetracycline efflux protein gene
   5288..5313    -  CDS            bla(M) (fragment): β-lactamase lacking the signal sequence; bla(M); allows cytosolic expression of β-lactamase
   5487..5866    +  enhancer       CMV enhancer: human cytomegalovirus immediate early enhancer
   5868..6067    +  promoter       CMV promoter: human cytomegalovirus (CMV) immediate early promoter
   6135..6173    +  misc_feature   Ad SA (fragment): adenovirus major late transcript splice acceptor (Friedrich and Soriano, 1991)
   6206..6415    -  CDS            PTP (fragment): TERM_ADE02 - Experimental evidence at protein level: Swiss-Prot protein existence level 1. Protein covalently bound to the viral DNA that acts as a primer for viral genomic replication by DNA strand displacement. Assembles on the viral origin of replication in an initiation complex with viral polymerase, DBP, host NFIA and host POU2F1/OCT1. During initiation, the polymerase covalently couples the first dCTP with Ser- 580 of pTP. The terminal protein stimulates the template activity over 20 fold compared to protein-free templates. Neo-synthesized viral genomes are linked to two preterminal prot
   6446..6535    +  intron         chimeric intron (fragment): chimera between introns from adenovirus and immunoglobulin heavy chain genes
   6554..6600    +  CDS            IgH signal sequence (fragment): signal sequence from the mouse immunoglobulin heavy chain variable region
   6631..7212    +  CDS            TMED4 (fragment): TMED4_HUMAN - Also known as ERS25. Experimental evidence at protein level: Swiss-Prot protein existence level 1. Involved in vesicular protein trafficking, mainly in the early secretory pathway. targeting. Involved in the maintenance of the Golgi apparatus. Appears to play a role in the biosynthesis of secreted cargo including processing. Involved in endoplasmic reticulum stress response. May play a role in the regulation of heat-shock response and apoptosis (By similarity). From Homo sapiens (Human).
   7213..553     +  CDS            Cd4 (fragment) (across the origin): CD4_RAT - Experimental evidence at protein level: Swiss-Prot protein existence level 1. Integral membrane glycoprotein that plays an essential role in the immune response and serves multiple functions in responses against both external and internal offenses. In T-cells, functions primarily as a coreceptor for MHC class II molecule:peptide complex. The antigens presented by class II peptides are derived from extracellular proteins while class I peptides are derived from cytosolic proteins. Interacts simultaneously with the T-cell receptor (TCR) and the MHC class II presented by antigen presenti
>Addgene plasmid #51854 | TMED4-bio-His | depositor full sequence | sequence record 79741 | TMED4-bio-His sequence 7220 bps
GTCGACCTCCATCACGGCCTATAAGAGTGAGGGGGAGTCAGCGGAGTTCTCCTTCCCACTCAACCTTGGA
GAGGAAAGCCTGCAGGGAGAGTTGAGATGGAAGGCAGAGAAGGCTCCTTCTTCCCAGTCCTGGATCACCT
TCTCCCTAAAGAACCAAAAGGTGTCTGTGCAGAAGTCTACTAGCAACCCCAAGTTCCAGCTGTCCGAAAC
GCTCCCACTCACCCTTCAGATACCCCAGGTCTCCCTTCAGTTTGCTGGTTCTGGCAACCTGACCCTGACT
CTGGACAGAGGGATACTGTATCAGGAAGTGAACCTGGTGGTGATGAAAGTGACTCAGCCCGACAGCAACA
CTTTGACCTGTGAGGTGATGGGACCCACCTCACCCAAGATGAGACTGATCTTGAAGCAGGAGAATCAGGA
GGCCAGGGTCTCCAGGCAGGAGAAAGTGATTCAAGTGCAGGCCCCTGAAGCAGGGGTGTGGCAATGTCTA
CTGAGTGAAGGTGAAGAGGTCAAGATGGACTCCAAGATCCAGGTTTTATCCAAAGGGTTGAATTCCGGCA
GCCTGCACCACATCCTGGACGCCCAGAAGATGCTGTGGAACCACAGGGACAGGAACCTGCCTCCTCTGGC
CCCTCTGGGCCCCCACCACCATCACCACCATTGAGTCTAGACACGTGATTAATTAAGGATCCCCCGACCT
CGACCTCTGGCTAATAAAGGAAATTTATTTTCATTGCAATAGTGTGTTGGAATTTTTTGTGTCTCTCACT
CGGAAGGACATATGGGAGGGCAAATCATTTGGTCGAGATCCCTCGGAGATCTCTAGCTAGAGGATCGATC
CCCGCCCCGGACGAACTAAACCTGACTACGACATCTCTGCCCCTTCTTCGCGGGGCAGTGCATGTAATCC
CTTCAGTTGGTTGGTACAACTTGCCAACTGGGCCCTGTTCCACATGTGACACGGGGGGGGACCAAACACA
AAGGGGTTCTCTGACTGTAGTTGACATCCTTATAAATGGATGTGCACATTTGCCAACACTGAGTGGCTTT
CATCCTGGAGCAGACTTTGCAGTCTGTGGACTGCAACACAACATTGCCTTTATGTGTAACTCTTGGCTGA
AGCTCTTACACCAATGCTGGGGGACATGTACCTCCCAGGGGCCCAGGAAGACTACGGGAGGCTACACCAA
CGTCAATCAGAGGGGCCTGTGTAGCTACCGATAAGCGGACCCTCAAGAGGGCATTAGCAATAGTGTTTAT
AAGGCCCCCTTGTTAACCCTAAACGGGTAGCATATGCTTCCCGGGTAGTAGTATATACTATCCAGACTAA
CCCTAATTCAATAGCATATGTTACCCAACGGGAAGCATATGCTATCGAATTAGGGTTAGTAAAAGGGTCC
TAAGGAACAGCGATATCTCCCACCCCATGAGCTGTCACGGTTTTATTTACATGGGGTCAGGATTCCACGA
GGGTAGTGAACCATTTTAGTCACAAGGGCAGTGGCTGAAGATCAAGGAGCGGGCAGTGAACTCTCCTGAA
TCTTCGCCTGCTTCTTCATTCTCCTTCGTTTAGCTAATAGAATAACTGCTGAGTTGTGAACAGTAAGGTG
TATGTGAGGTGCTCGAAAACAAGGTTTCAGGTGACGCCCCCAGAATAAAATTTGGACGGGGGGTTCAGTG
GTGGCATTGTGCTATGACACCAATATAACCCTCACAAACCCCTTGGGCAATAAATACTAGTGTAGGAATG
AAACATTCTGAATATCTTTAACAATAGAAATCCATGGGGTGGGGACAAGCCGTAAAGACTGGATGTCCAT
CTCACACGAATTTATGGCTATGGGCAACACATAATCCTAGTGCAATATGATACTGGGGTTATTAAGATGT
GTCCCAGGCAGGGACCAAGACAGGTGAACCATGTTGTTACACTCTATTTGTAACAAGGGGAAAGAGAGTG
GACGCCGACAGCAGCGGACTCCACTGGTTGTCTCTAACACCCCCGAAAATTAAACGGGGCTCCACGCCAA
TGGGGCCCATAAACAAAGACAAGTGGCCACTCTTTTTTTTGAAATTGTGGAGTGGGGGCACGCGTCAGCC
CCCACACGCCGCCCTGCGGTTTTGGACTGTAAAATAAGGGTGTAATAACTTGGCTGATTGTAACCCCGCT
AACCACTGCGGTCAAACCACTTGCCCACAAAACCACTAATGGCACCCCGGGGAATACCTGCATAAGTAGG
TGGGCGGGCCAAGATAGGGGCGCGATTGCTGCGATCTGGAGGACAAATTACACACACTTGCGCCTGAGCG
CCAAGCACAGGGTTGTTGGTCCTCATATTCACGAGGTCGCTGAGAGCACGGTGGGCTAATGTTGCCATGG
GTAGCATATACTACCCAAATATCTGGATAGCATATGCTATCCTAATCTATATCTGGGTAGCATAGGCTAT
CCTAATCTATATCTGGGTAGCATATGCTATCCTAATCTATATCTGGGTAGTATATGCTATCCTAATTTAT
ATCTGGGTAGCATAGGCTATCCTAATCTATATCTGGGTAGCATATGCTATCCTAATCTATATCTGGGTAG
TATATGCTATCCTAATCTGTATCCGGGTAGCATATGCTATCCTAATAGAGATTAGGGTAGTATATGCTAT
CCTAATTTATATCTGGGTAGCATATACTACCCAAATATCTGGATAGCATATGCTATCCTAATCTATATCT
GGGTAGCATATGCTATCCTAATCTATATCTGGGTAGCATAGGCTATCCTAATCTATATCTGGGTAGCATA
TGCTATCCTAATCTATATCTGGGTAGTATATGCTATCCTAATTTATATCTGGGTAGCATAGGCTATCCTA
ATCTATATCTGGGTAGCATATGCTATCCTAATCTATATCTGGGTAGTATATGCTATCCTAATCTGTATCC
GGGTAGCATATGCTATCCTCATGATAAGCTGTCAAACATGAGAATTTTCTTGAAGACGAAAGGGCCTCGT
GATACGCCTATTTTTATAGGTTAATGTCATGATAATAATGGTTTCTTAGACGTCAGGTGGCACTTTTCGG
GGAAATGTGCGCGGAACCCCTATTTGTTTATTTTTCTAAATACATTCAAATATGTATCCGCTCATGAGAC
AATAACCCTGATAAATGCTTCAATAATATTGAAAAAGGAAGAGTATGAGTATTCAACATTTCCGTGTCGC
CCTTATTCCCTTTTTTGCGGCATTTTGCCTTCCTGTTTTTGCTCACCCAGAAACGCTGGTGAAAGTAAAA
GATGCTGAAGATCAGTTGGGTGCACGAGTGGGTTACATCGAACTGGATCTCAACAGCGGTAAGATCCTTG
AGAGTTTTCGCCCCGAAGAACGTTTTCCAATGATGAGCACTTTTAAAGTTCTGCTATGTGGCGCGGTATT
ATCCCGTGTTGACGCCGGGCAAGAGCAACTCGGTCGCCGCATACACTATTCTCAGAATGACTTGGTTGAG
TACTCACCAGTCACAGAAAAGCATCTTACGGATGGCATGACAGTAAGAGAATTATGCAGTGCTGCCATAA
CCATGAGTGATAACACTGCGGCCAACTTACTTCTGACAACGATCGGAGGACCGAAGGAGCTAACCGCTTT
TTTGCACAACATGGGGGATCATGTAACTCGCCTTGATCGTTGGGAACCGGAGCTGAATGAAGCCATACCA
AACGACGAGCGTGACACCACGATGCCTGCAGCAATGGCAACAACGTTGCGCAAACTATTAACTGGCGAAC
TACTTACTCTAGCTTCCCGGCAACAATTAATAGACTGGATGGAGGCGGATAAAGTTGCAGGACCACTTCT
GCGCTCGGCCCTTCCGGCTGGCTGGTTTATTGCTGATAAATCTGGAGCCGGTGAGCGTGGGTCTCGCGGT
ATCATTGCAGCACTGGGGCCAGATGGTAAGCCCTCCCGTATCGTAGTTATCTACACGACGGGGAGTCAGG
CAACTATGGATGAACGAAATAGACAGATCGCTGAGATAGGTGCCTCACTGATTAAGCATTGGTAACTGTC
AGACCAAGTTTACTCATATATACTTTAGATTGATTTAAAACTTCATTTTTAATTTAAAAGGATCTAGGTG
AAGATCCTTTTTGATAATCTCATGACCAAAATCCCTTAACGTGAGTTTTCGTTCCACTGAGCGTCAGACC
CCGTAGAAAAGATCAAAGGATCTTCTTGAGATCCTTTTTTTCTGCGCGTAATCTGCTGCTTGCAAACAAA
AAAACCACCGCTACCAGCGGTGGTTTGTTTGCCGGATCAAGAGCTACCAACTCTTTTTCCGAAGGTAACT
GGCTTCAGCAGAGCGCAGATACCAAATACTGTTCTTCTAGTGTAGCCGTAGTTAGGCCACCACTTCAAGA
ACTCTGTAGCACCGCCTACATACCTCGCTCTGCTAATCCTGTTACCAGTGGCTGCTGCCAGTGGCGATAA
GTCGTGTCTTACCGGGTTGGACTCAAGACGATAGTTACCGGATAAGGCGCAGCGGTCGGGCTGAACGGGG
GGTTCGTGCACACAGCCCAGCTTGGAGCGAACGACCTACACCGAACTGAGATACCTACAGCGTGAGCTAT
GAGAAAGCGCCACGCTTCCCGAAGGGAGAAAGGCGGACAGGTATCCGGTAAGCGGCAGGGTCGGAACAGG
AGAGCGCACGAGGGAGCTTCCAGGGGGAAACGCCTGGTATCTTTATAGTCCTGTCGGGTTTCGCCACCTC
TGACTTGAGCGTCGATTTTTGTGATGCTCGTCAGGGGGGCGGAGCCTATGGAAAAACGCCAGCAACGCGG
CCTTTTTACGGTTCCTGGCCTTTTGCTGGCCTTTTGCTCACATGTTCTTTCCTGCGTTATCCCCTGATTC
TGTGGATAACCGTATTACCGCCTTTGAGTGAGCTGATACCGCTCGCCGCAGCCGAACGACCGAGCGCAGC
GAGTCAGTGAGCGAGGAAGCGGAAGAGCGCCCAATACGCAAACCGCCTCTCCCCGCGCGTTGGCCGATTC
ATTAATGCAGCTGGCACGACAGGTTTCCCGACTGGAAAGCGGGCAGTGAGCGCAACGCAATTAATGTGAG
TTAGCTCACTCATTAGGCACCCCAGGCTTTACACTTTATGCTTCCGGCTCGTATGTTGTGTGGAATTGTG
AGCGGATAACAATTTCACACAGGAAACAGCTATGACCATGATTACGCCAAGCTCTAGCTAGAGGTCGACC
AATTCTCATGTTTGACAGCTTATCATCGCAGATCCGGGCAACGTTGTTGCCATTGCTGCAGGCGCAGAAC
TGGTAGGTATGGAAGATCTATACATTGAATCAATATTGGCAATTAGCCATATTAGTCATTGGTTATATAG
CATAAATCAATATTGGCTATTGGCCATTGCATACGTTGTATCTATATCATAATATGTACATTTATATTGG
CTCATGTCCAATATGACCGCCATGTTGACATTGATTATTGACTAGTTATTAATAGTAATCAATTACGGGG
TCATTAGTTCATAGCCCATATATGGAGTTCCGCGTTACATAACTTACGGTAAATGGCCCGCCTGGCTGAC
CGCCCAACGACCCCCGCCCATTGACGTCAATAATGACGTATGTTCCCATAGTAACGCCAATAGGGACTTT
CCATTGACGTCAATGGGTGGAGTATTTACGGTAAACTGCCCACTTGGCAGTACATCAAGTGTATCATATG
CCAAGTCCGCCCCCTATTGACGTCAATGACGGTAAATGGCCCGCCTGGCATTATGCCCAGTACATGACCT
TACGGGACTTTCCTACTTGGCAGTACATCTACGTATTAGTCATCGCTATTACCATGGTGATGCGGTTTTG
GCAGTACACCAATGGGCGTGGATAGCGGTTTGACTCACGGGGATTTCCAAGTCTCCACCCCATTGACGTC
AATGGGAGTTTGTTTTGGCACCAAAATCAACGGGACTTTCCAAAATGTCGTAATAACCCCGCCCCGTTGA
CGCAAATGGGCGGTAGGCGTGTACGGTGGGAGGTCTATATAAGCAGAGCTCGTTTAGTGAACCGTCAGAT
CCTCACTCTCTTCCGCATCGCTGTCTGCGAGGGCCAGCTGTTGGGCTCGCGGTTGAGGACAAACTCTTCG
CGGTCTTTCCAGTACTCTTGGATCGGAAACCCGTCGGCCTCCGAACGGTACTCCGCCACCGAGGGACCTG
AGCGAGTCCGCATCGACCGGATCGGAAAACCTCTCGAGAAAGGCGTCTAACCAGTCACAGTCGCAAGGTA
GGCTGAGCACCGTGGCGGGCGGCAGCGGGTGGCGGTCGGGGTTGTTTCTGGCGGAGGTGCTGCTGATGAT
GTAATTAAAGTAGGCGGTCTTGAGACGGCGGATGGTCGAGGTGAGGTGTGGCAGGCTTGAGATCCAGCTG
TTGGGGTGAGTACTCCCTCTCAAAAGCGGGCATTACTTCTGCGCTAAGATTGTCAGTTTCCAAAAACGAG
GAGGATTTGATATTCACCTGGCCCGATCTGGCCATACACTTGAGTGACAATGACATCCACTTTGCCTTTC
TCTCCACAGGTGTCCACTCCCAGGTCCAAGTTTAAACTGCGGCCGCCACCATGGCTGGTGTCGGAGCCGG
ACCTCTGAGAGCCATGGGCAGACAGGCCCTGCTGCTGCTGGCCCTGTGTGCTACAGGCGCCCAGGGCCTG
TACTTCCACATCGGCGAGACAGAGAAGCGGTGCTTCATCGAGGAAATCCCCGACGAGACAATGGTCATCG
GCAACTACCGGACCCAGATGTGGGACAAGCAGAAAGAGGTGTTCCTGCCCAGCACACCTGGCCTGGGCAT
GCACGTGGAAGTGAAGGACCCCGACGGCAAGGTGGTGCTGTCCCGGCAGTACGGCAGCGAGGGCCGGTTC
ACCTTCACCAGCCACACCCCTGGCGACCACCAGATCTGCCTGCACAGCAACAGCACCCGGATGGCCCTGT
TTGCCGGCGGAAAGCTGCGCGTGCATCTGGATATTCAGGTCGGCGAGCACGCCAACAACTACCCCGAGAT
CGCCGCCAAGGACAAGCTGACCGAGCTGCAGCTGAGAGCCAGACAGCTGCTGGACCAGGTGGAGCAGATC
CAGAAAGAGCAGGACTACCAGCGGTACAGAGAGGAACGGTTCCGGCTGACCAGCGAGTCTACCAACCAGA
GAGGCGCGCC
