>Addgene plasmid #51854 | TMED4-bio-His | addgene partial sequence | sequence record 94556 | pMT2-F 5'-TTGCCTTTCTCTCCACAGGT-3'
ACTGCGGCCGCCACCATGGCTGGTGTCGGAGCCGGACCTCTGAGAGCCATGGGCAGACAGGCCCTGCTGC
TGCTGGCCCTGTGTGCTACAGGCGCCCAGGGCCTGTACTTCCACATCGGCGAGACAGAGAAGCGGTGCTT
CATCGAGGAAATCCCCGACGAGACAATGGTCATCGGCAACTACCGGACCCAGATGTGGGACAAGCAGAAA
GAGGTGTTCCTGCCCAGCACACCTGGCCTGGGCATGCACGTGGAAGTGAAGGACCCCGACGGCAAGGTGG
TGCTGTCCCGGCAGTACGGCAGCGAGGGCCGGTTCACCTTCACCAGCCACACCCCTGGCGACCACCAGAT
CTGCCTGCACAGCAACAGCACCCGGATGGCCCTGTTTGCCGGCGGAAAGCTGCGCGTGCATCTGGATATT
CAGGTCGGCGAGCACGCCAACAACTACCCCGAGATCGCCGCCAAGGACAAGCTGACCGAGCTGCAGCTGA
GAGCCAGACAGCTGCTGGACCAGGTGGAGCAGATCCAGAAAGAGCAGGACTACCAGCGGTACAGAGAGGA
ACGGTTCCGGCTGACCAGCGAGTCTACCAACCAGAGAGGCGCGCCGTCGACCTCCATCACGGCCTATAAG
AGTGAGGGGGAGTCAGCGGAGTTCTCCTTCCCACTCAACCTTGGAGAGGAAAGCCTGCAGGGAGAGTTGA
GATGGAAGGCAGAGAAGGCTCCTTCTTCCCAGTCCTGGATCACCTTCTCCCTAAAGAACCAAAAGGTGTC
TGTGCAGAAGTCTACTAGCAACCCCAAGTTCCAGCTGTCCGAAACGCTCCCACTCACCCTTCAGATACC
