>Addgene plasmid #51854 | TMED4-bio-His | addgene partial sequence | sequence record 94783 | rb_glob_PA_term-R 5'-CCCATATGTCCTTCCGAGTG-3'
ATAAATTTCCTTTATTAGCCAGAGGTCGAGGTCGGGGGATCCTTAATTAATCACGTGTCTAGACTCAATG
GTGGTGATGGTGGTGGGGGCCCAGAGGGGCCAGAGGAGGCAGGTTCCTGTCCCTGTGGTTCCACAGCATC
TTCTGGGCGTCCAGGATGTGGTGCAGGCTGCCGGAATTCAACCCTTTGGATAAAACCTGGATCTTGGAGT
CCATCTTGACCTCTTCACCTTCACTCAGTAGACATTGCCACACCCCTGCTTCAGGGGCCTGCACTTGAAT
CACTTTCTCCTGCCTGGAGACCCTGGCCTCCTGATTCTCCTGCTTCAAGATCAGTCTCATCTTGGGTGAG
GTGGGTCCCATCACCTCACAGGTCAAAGTGTTGCTGTCGGGCTGAGTCACTTTCATCACCACCAGGTTCA
CTTCCTGATACAGTATCCCTCTGTCCAGAGTCAGGGTCAGGTTGCCAGAACCAGCAAACTGAAGGGAGAC
CTGGGGTATCTGAAGGGTGAGTGGGAGCGTTTCGGACAGCTGGAACTTGGGGTTGCTAGTAGACTTCTGC
ACAGACACCTTTTGGTTCTTTAGGGAGAAGGTGATCCAGGACTGGGAAGAAGGAGCCTTCTCTGCCTTCC
ATCTCAACTCTCCCTGCAGGCTTTCCTCTCCAAGGTTGAGTGGGAAGGAGAACTCCGCTGACTCCCCCTC
ACTCTTATAGGCCGTGATGGAGGTCGACGGCGCGCCTCTCTGGTTGGTAGACTCGCTGGTCAGCCGGAAC
CGTTCCTCTCTGTACCGCTGGTAGTCCTGCTCTTTCTGGATCTGCTCCACCTGGTCCAGCA
